Addgene plasmid #207919: pMP120
Purpose: (Empty Backbone) GreenBraid reverse destination vector pGBZ1r - PaqCI - Eco31I - spisPink- Eco31I - PaqCI
Depositing lab: Alexis Maizel. Depositing organization: Universitaet Heidelberg. Publication: GreenGate 2.0: Backwards compatible addons for assembly of complex transcriptional units and their stacking with GreenGate. Piepers M, Erbstein K, Reyes-Hernandez J, Song C, Tessi T, Petrasiunaite V, Faerber N, Distel K, Maizel A. PLoS One. 2023 Sep 8;18(9):e0290097. doi: 10.1371/journal.pone.0290097. eCollection 2023. PubMed 37682951.
Backbone
  Vector backbone: pCAMBIA
  Vector type: Plant Expression
  Selectable markers: spisPINK
Growth in bacteria
  Bacterial resistance: Kanamycin, 50 μg/mL
  Growth temperature: 37°C
  Growth strain: DH5alpha
  Copy number: High Copy
Gene/Insert
  Gene/Insert name: None
Terms and licenses: Academic/Nonprofit Terms; Industry Terms: Not Available to Industry
How to cite: pMP120 was a gift from Alexis Maizel (Addgene plasmid # 207919 ; http://n2t.net/addgene:207919 ; RRID:Addgene_207919)
