[The description below was written by a language model from this plasmid's Addgene catalogue record and pLannotate feature annotations shown in this document.]
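Description:
pMP120 is an empty destination vector (designated pGBZ1r, a "reverse" destination vector) from the GreenBraid extension of the GreenGate 2.0 plant cloning system, built on a pCAMBIA-type binary backbone of about 7.3 kb. It is intended for Golden Gate-style assembly in E. coli followed by Agrobacterium-mediated delivery into plants. Propagation in E. coli relies on a high-copy ColE1/pUC-type origin, accompanied by the pBR322 bom region and a residual rop fragment. The pVS1 oriV, RepA replication protein and StaA stability protein support replication and stable maintenance in Agrobacterium. Bacterial selection is by kanamycin through the aph(3')-Ia gene, which lies in the backbone outside the T-DNA.

The nopaline-type left and right T-DNA border repeats flank the cloning region. This region carries no plant insert, only a placeholder cassette. In it, a J23119 constitutive bacterial promoter (annotated as a fragment) drives spisPink, a pink chromoprotein from the coral Stylophora pistillata, followed by the rrnB T1 and T7Te terminators. According to the catalogue description, the cassette is bracketed by inner Eco31I (BsaI) sites and outer PaqCI sites, although these type IIS sites are not annotated in the feature table. Replacing the chromoprotein cassette during assembly should give uncoloured colonies, whereas colonies carrying uncut vector stay pink, providing a visual screen. The nested arrangement of two enzymes fits the system's stated aim of assembling complex transcriptional units and stacking them iteratively. No plant selectable marker is annotated within the T-DNA, so any such marker would presumably be supplied with the assembled modules.
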