Features (pLannotate 1.2.2; 14 found; start..end, strand, type, name):
      2..26      -  misc_feature   LB T-DNA repeat: left border repeat from nopaline C58 T-DNA
    459..1274    +  CDS            KanR: aminoglycoside phosphotransferase; aph(3')-Ia; confers resistance to kanamycin in bacteria or G418 (Geneticin®) in eukaryotes
   1362..1950    +  rep_origin     ori: high-copy-number ColE1/pMB1/pBR322/pUC origin of replication
   2136..2276    -  misc_feature   bom: basis of mobility region from pBR322
   2378..2417    -  CDS            rop (fragment): Rop protein, which maintains plasmids at low copy number; rop
   2620..2814    -  rep_origin     pVS1 oriV: origin of replication for the Pseudomonas plasmid pVS1 (Heeb et al., 2000)
   2880..3953    -  CDS            pVS1 RepA: replication protein from the Pseudomonas plasmid pVS1 (Heeb et al., 2000)
   4382..5011    -  CDS            pVS1 StaA: stability protein from the Pseudomonas plasmid pVS1 (Heeb et al., 2000)
   5571..5972    -  CDS            Y4CG_SINFN (fragment): Protein inferred from homology: Swiss-Prot protein existence level 3. From Sinorhizobium fredii (strain NBRC 101917 / NGR234).
   6312..6336    -  misc_feature   RB T-DNA repeat: right border repeat from nopaline C58 T-DNA
   6387..6415    +  promoter       J23119 promoter (fragment): bacterial promoter (Registry of Standard Biological Parts BBa J23119)
   6442..7113    +  CDS            spisCP: spisCP is a fluorescent protein published in 2008, derived from Stylophora pistillata. It is reported to be a tetramer.
   7124..7195    +  terminator     rrnB T1 terminator: transcription terminator T1 from the E. coli rrnB gene
   7211..7238    +  terminator     T7Te terminator: phage T7 early transcription terminator
>Addgene plasmid #207919 | pMP120 | addgene full sequence | sequence record 415147 | Addgene NGS Result
TGTTTACACCACAATATATCCTGCCACCAGCCAGCCAACAGCTCCCCGACCGGCAGCTCGGCACAAAATC
ACCACTCGATACAGGCAGCCCATCAGTCCGGGACGGCGTCAGCGGGAGAGCCGTTGTAAGGCGGCAGACT
TTGCTCATGTTACCGATGCTATTCGGAAGAACGGCAACTAAGCTGCCGGGTTTGAAACACGGATGATCTC
GCGGAGGGTAGCATGTTGATTGTAACGATGACAGAGCGTTGCTGCCTGTGATCACCGCGGTTTCAAAATC
GGCTCCGTCGATACTATGTTATACGCCAACTTTGAAAACAACTTTGAAAAAGCTGTTTTCTGGTATTTAA
GGTTTTAGAATGCAAGGAACAGTGAATTGGAGTTCGTCTTGTTATAATTAGCTTCTTGGGGTATCTTTAA
ATACTGTAGAAAAGAGGAAGGAAATAATAAGTTCTGTTATGAGCCATATTCAACGGGAAACGTCTTGCTC
AAGGCCGCGATTAAATTCCAACATGGATGCTGATTTATATGGGTATAAATGGGCTCGCGATAATGTCGGG
CAATCAGGTGCGACAATCTACCGATTGTATGGGAAGCCCGATGCGCCAGAGTTGTTTCTGAAACATGGCA
AAGGTAGCGTTGCCAATGATGTTACAGATGAGATGGTCAGACTAAACTGGCTGACGGAATTTATGCCTCT
TCCGACCATCAAGCATTTTATCCGTACTCCTGATGATGCATGGTTACTCACCACTGCGATCCCAGGGAAA
ACAGCATTCCAGGTATTAGAAGAATATCCTGATTCAGGTGAAAATATTGTTGATGCGCTGGCAGTGTTCC
TGCGCCGGTTGCATTCGATTCCTGTTTGTAATTGTCCTTTTAACAGCGATCGCGTATTTCGACTCGCTCA
GGCGCAATCACGAATGAATAACGGTTTGGTTGATGCGAGTGATTTTGATGACGAGCGTAATGGCTGGCCT
GTTGAACAAGTCTGGAAAGAAATGCATAAACTTTTGCCATTCTCACCGGATTCAGTCGTCACTCATGGTG
ATTTCTCACTTGATAACCTTATTTTTGACGAGGGGAAATTAATAGGTTGTATTGATGTTGGACGAGTCGG
AATCGCAGACCGATACCAGGATCTTGCCATCCTATGGAACTGCCTCGGTGAGTTTTCTCCTTCATTACAG
AAACGGCTTTTTCAAAAATATGGTATTGATAATCCTGATATGAATAAATTGCAGTTTCATTTGATGCTCG
ATGAGTTTTTCTAATCACCTAGAATGCATGACCAAAATCCCTTAACGTGAGTTTTCGTTCCACTGAGCGT
CAGACCCCGTAGAAAAGATCAAAGGATCTTCTTGAGATCCTTTTTTTCTGCGCGTAATCTGCTGCTTGCA
AACAAAAAAACCACCGCTACCAGCGGTGGTTTGTTTGCCGGATCAAGAGCTACCAACTCTTTTTCCGAAG
GTAACTGGCTTCAGCAGAGCGCAGATACCAAATACTGTCCTTCTAGTGTAGCCGTAGTTAGGCCACCACT
TCAAGAACTCTGTAGCACCGCCTACATACCTCGCTCTGCTAATCCTGTTACCAGTGGCTGCTGCCAGTGG
CGATAAGTCGTGTCTTACCGGGTTGGACTCAAGACGATAGTTACCGGATAAGGCGCAGCGGTCGGGCTGA
ACGGGGGGTTCGTGCACACAGCCCAGCTTGGAGCGAACGACCTACACCGAACTGAGATACCTACAGCGTG
AGCTATGAGAAAGCGCCACGCTTCCCGAAGGGAGAAAGGCGGACAGGTATCCGGTAAGCGGCAGGGTCGG
AACAGGAGAGCGCACGAGGGAGCTTCCAGGGGGAAACGCCTGGTATCTTTATAGTCCTGTCGGGTTTCGC
CACCTCTGACTTGAGCGTCGATTTTTGTGATGCTCGTCAGGGGGGCGGAGCCTATGGAAAAACGCCAGCA
ACGCGGCCTTTTTACGGTTCCTGGCCTTTTGCTGGCCTTTTGCTCACATGTTCTTTCCTGCGTTATCCCC
TGATTCTGTGGATAACCGTATTACCGCCTTTGAGTGAGCTGATACCGCTCGCCGCAGCCGAACGACCGAG
CGCAGCGAGTCAGTGAGCGAGGAAGCGGAAGAGCGCCTGATGCGGTATTTTCTCCTTACGCATCTGTGCG
GTATTTCACACCGCATATGGTGCACTCTCAGTACAATCTGCTCTGATGCCGCATAGTTAAGCCAGTATAC
ACTCCGCTATCGCTACGTGACTGGGTCATGGCTGCGCCCCGACACCCGCCAACACCCGCTGACGCGCCCT
GACGGGCTTGTCTGCTCCCGGCATCCGCTTACAGACAAGCTGTGACCGTCACCGGGAGCTGCATGTGTCA
GAGGTTTTCACCGTCATCACCGAAACGCGCGAGGCAGGGTGCCTTGATGTGGGCGCCGGCGGTCGAGTGG
CGACGGCGCGGCTTGTCCGCGCCCTGGTAGATTGCCTGGCCGTAGGCCAGCCATTTTTGAGCGGCCAGCG
GCCGCGATAGGCCGACGCGAAGCGGCGGGGCGTAGGGAGCGCAGCGACCGAAGGGTAGGCGCTTTTTGCA
GCTCTTCGGCTGTGCGCTGGCCAGACAGTTATGCACAGGCCAGGCGGGTTTTAAGAGTTTTAATAAGTTT
TAAAGAGTTTTAGGCGGAAAAATCGCCTTTTTTCTCTTTTATATCAGTCACTTACATGTGTGACCGGTTC
CCAATGTACGGCTTTGGGTTCCCAATGTACGGGTTCCGGTTCCCAATGTACGGCTTTGGGTTCCCAATGT
ACGTGCTATCCACAGGAAAGAGTCCTTTTCGACCTTTTTCCCCTGCTAGGGCAATTTGCCCTAGCATCTG
CTCCGTACATTAGGAACCGGCGGATGCTTCGCCCTCGATCAGGTTGCGGTAGCGCATGACTAGGATCGGG
CCAGCCTGCCCCGCCTCCTCCTTCAAATCGTACTCCGGCAGGTCATTTGACCCGATCAGCTTGCGCACGG
TGAAACAGAACTTCTTGAACTCTCCGGCGCTGCCACTGCGTTCGTAGATCGTCTTGAACAACCATCTGGC
TTCTGCCTTGCCTGCGGCGCGGCGTGCCAGGCGGTAGAGAAAACGGCCGATGCCGGGATCGATCAAAAAG
TAATCGGGGTGAACCGTCAGCACGTCCGGGTTCTTGCCTTCTGTGATCTCGCGGTACATCCAATCAGCTA
GCTCGATCTCGATGTACTCCGGCCGCCCGGTTTCGCTCTTTACGATCTTGTAGCGGCTAATCAAGGCTTC
ACCCTCGGATACCGTCACCAGGCGGCCGTTCTTGGCCTTCTTCGTACGCTGCATGGCAACGTGCGTGGTG
TTTAACCGAATGCAGGTTTCTACCAGGTCGTCTTTCTGCTTTCCGCCATCGGCTCGCCGGCAGAACTTGA
GTACGTCCGCAACGTGTGGACGGAACACGCGGCCGGGCTTGTCTCCCTTCCCTTCCCGGTATCGGTTCAT
GGATTCGGTTAGATGGGAAACCGCCATCAGTACCAGGTCGTAATCCCACACACTGGCCATGCCGGCCGGC
CCTGCGGAAACCTCTACGTGCCCGTCTGGAAGCTCGTAGCGGATCACCTCGCCAGCTCGTCGGTCACGCT
TCGACAGACGGAAAACGGCCACGTCCATGATGCTGCGACTATCGCGGGTGCCCACGTCATAGAGCATCGG
AACGAAAAAATCTGGTTGCTCGTCGCCCTTGGGCGGCTTCCTAATCGACGGCGCACCGGCTGCCGGCGGT
TGCCGGGATTCTTTGCGGATTCGATCAGCGGCCGCTTGCCACGATTCACCGGGGCGTGCTTCTGCCTCGA
TGCGTTGCCGCTGGGCGGCCTGCGCGGCCTTCAACTTCTCCACCAGGTCATCACCCAGCGCCGCGCCGAT
TTGTACCGGGCCGGATGGTTTGCGACCGCTCACGCCGATTCCTCGGGCTTGGGGGTTCCAGTGCCATTGC
AGGGCCGGCAGGCAACCCAGCCGCTTACGCCTGGCCAACCGCCCGTTCCTCCACACATGGGGCATTCCAC
GGCGTCGGTGCCTGGTTGTTCTTGATTTTCCATGCCGCCTCCTTTAGCCGCTAAAATTCATCTACTCATT
TATTCATTTGCTCATTTACTCTGGTAGCTGCGCGATGTATTCAGATAGCAGCTCGGTAATGGTCTTGCCT
TGGCGTACCGCGTACATCTTCAGCTTGGTGTGATCCTCCGCCGGCAACTGAAAGTTGACCCGCTTCATGG
CTGGCGTGTCTGCCAGGCTGGCCAACGTTGCAGCCTTGCTGCTGCGTGCGCTCGGACGGCCGGCACTTAG
CGTGTTTGTGCTTTTGCTCATTTTCTCTTTACCTCATTAACTCAAATGAGTTTTGATTTAATTTCAGCGG
CCAGCGCCTGGACCTCGCGGGCAGCGTCGCCCTCGGGTTCTGATTCAAGAACGGTTGTGCCGGCGGCGGC
AGTGCCTGGGTAGCTCACGCGCTGCGTGATACGGGACTCAAGAATGGGCAGCTCGTACCCGGCCAGCGCC
TCGGCAACCTCACCGCCGATGCGCGTGCCTTTGATCGCCCGCGACACGACAAAGGCCGCTTGTAGCCTTC
CATCCGTGACCTCAATGCGCTGCTTAACCAGCTCCACCAGGTCGGCGGTGGCCCATATGTCGTAAGGGCT
TGGCTGCACCGGAATCAGCACGAAGTCGGCTGCCTTGATCGCGGACACAGCCAAGTCCGCCGCCTGGGGC
GCTCCGTCGATCACTACGAAGTCGCGCCGGCCGATGGCCTTCACGTCGCGGTCAATCGTCGGGCGGTCGA
TGCCGACAACGGTTAGCGGTTGATCTTCCCGCACGGCCGCCCAATCGCGGGCACTGCCCTGGGGATCGGA
ATCGACTAACAGAACATCGGCCCCGGCGAGTTGCAGGGCGCGGGCTAGATGGGTTGCGATGGTCGTCTTG
CCTGACCCGCCTTTCTGGTTAAGTACAGCGATAACCTTCATGCGTTCCCCTTGCGTATTTGTTTATTTAC
TCATCGCATCATATACGCAGCGACCGCATGACGCAAGCTGTTTTACTCAAATACACATCACCTTTTTAGA
CGGCGGCGCTCGGTTTCTTCAGCGGCCAAGCTGGCCGGCCAGGCCGCCAGCTTGGCATCAGACAAACCGG
CCAGGATTTCATGCAGCCGCACGGTTGAGAGGTGCGCGGGCGGCTCGAACACGTACCCGGCCGCGATCAT
CTCCGCCTCGATCTCTTCGGTAATGAAAAACGGTTCGTCCTGGCCGTCCTGGTGCGGTTTCATGCTTGTT
CCTCTTGGCGTTCATTCTCGGCGGCCGCCAGGGCGTCGGCCTCGGTCAATGCGTCCTCACGGAAGGCACC
GCGCCGCCTGGCCTCGGTGGGCGTCACTTCCTCGCTGCGCTCAAGTGCGCGGTACAGGGTCGAGCGATGC
ACGCCAAGCAGTGCAGCCGCCTCTTTCACGGTGCGGCCTTCCTGGTCGATCAGCTCGCGGGCGTGCGCGA
TCTGTGCCGGGGTGAGGGTAGGGCGGGGGCCAAACTTCACGCCTCGGGCCTTGGCGGCCTCGCGCCCGCT
CCGGGTGCGGTCGATGATTAGGGAACGCTCGAACTCGGCAATGCCGGCGAACACGGTCAACACCATGCGG
CCGGCCGGCGTGGTGGTGTCGGCCCACGGCTCTGCCAGGCTACGCAGGCCCGCGCCGGCCTCCTGGATGC
GCTCGGCAATGTCCAGTAGGTCGCGGGTGCTGCGGGCCAGGCGGTCTAGCCTGGTCACTGTCACAACGTC
GCCAGGGCGTAGGTGGTCAAGCATCCTGGCCAGCTCCGGGCGGTCGCGCCTGGTGCCGGTGATCTTCTCG
GAAAACAGCTTGGTGCAGCCGGCCGCGTGCAGTTCGGCCCGTTGGTTGGTCAAGTCCTGGTCGTCGGTGC
TGACGCGGGCATAGCCCAGCAGGCCAGCGGCGGCGCTCTTGTTCATGGCGTAATGTCTCCGGTTCTAGTC
GCAAGTATTCTACTTTATGCGACTAAAACACGCGACAAGAAAACGCCAGGAAAAGGGCAGGGCGGCAGCC
TGTCGCGTAACTTAGGACTTGTGCGACATGTCGTTTTCAGATGACGGCTGCACTGAACGTCAGAAGCCGA
CTGCACTATAGCAGCGGAGGGGTTGGATCAAAGTACTTTGATCCCGAGGGGAACCCTGTGGTTGGCATGC
ACATACAAATGGACGAACGGATAAACCTTTTCACGCCCTTTTAAATATCCGATTATTCTAATAAACGCTC
TTTTCTCTTAGGTTTACCCGCCAATATATCCTGTCAGAATTACCATGGCACCTGCTACAACCTATACAGA
GACCCTGCAGTTTACGGCTAGCTCAGTCCTAGGTATAGTGCTAGCTACTAGAGAAAGAGGAGAAATACTA
AATGTCGCACTCAAAACAAGCACTGGCAGATACGATGAAAATGACGTGGCTGATGGAAGGTTCGGTCAAC
GGTCACGCCTTTACGATTGAAGGCGAAGGTACCGGCAAACCGTATGAAGGTAAACAGAGTGGCACCTTTC
GTGTTACGAAAGGCGGTCCGCTGCCGTTTGCGTTTGATATTGTCGCTCCGACCCTGAAATACGGTTTCAA
ATGCTTCATGAAATACCCGGCGGATATTCCGGACTACTTTAAACTGGCCTTCCCGGAAGGCCTGACGTAC
GATCGTAAAATTGCGTTTGAAGACGGCGGTTGTGCGACCGCCACGGTCGAAATGAGCCTGAAGGGTAACA
CCCTGGTGCATAAAACGAACTTTCAGGGCGGTAATTTCCCGATTGATGGTCCGGTGATGCAAAAACGCAC
CCTGGGCTGGGAACCGACCTCTGAAAAAATGACGCCGTGCGATGGTATTATCAAAGGCGACACCATCATG
TACCTGATGGTTGAAGGCGGTAAAACGCTGAAATGTCGTTATGAAAACAATTACCGCGCCAACAAACCAG
TGCTGATGCCGCCGAGCCACTTTGTGGATCTGCGTCTGACCCGCACGAATCTGGATAAAGAAGGTCTGGC
GTTCAAACTGGAAGAATATGCTGTTGCCCGTGTGCTGGAAGTGTAATAAGCTTCAAATAAAACGAAAGGC
TCAGTCGAAAGACTGGGCCTTTCGTTTTATCTGTTGTTTGTCGGTGAACGCTCTCTACTAGAGTCACACT
GGCTCACCTTCGGGTGGGCCTTTCTGCGGGATCCGGTCTCTAGGTGTCAATCGGCAGGTGCTCGAGCAAT
TCGTTA
